Addgene plasmid #85858: AB.pCCL.sin.cPPT.GFP.miR-425-5p.sensor.PGK.dNGFR.WPRE
Purpose: Sensor Plasmid
Depositing lab: Brian Brown. Depositing organization: Icahn School of Medicine at Mount Sinai. Publication: High-throughput assessment of microRNA activity and function using microRNA sensor and decoy libraries. Mullokandov G, Baccarini A, Ruzo A, Jayaprakash AD, Tung N, Israelow B, Evans MJ, Sachidanandam R, Brown BD. Nat Methods. 2012 Jul 1;9(8):840-6. doi: 10.1038/nmeth.2078. PubMed 22751203.
Backbone
  Vector backbone: AB.pCCL.sin.cPPT.GFP.PGK.dNGFR.WPRE
  Backbone size w/o insert (bp): 9309
  Total vector size (bp): 9480
  Vector type: Lentiviral
  Selectable markers: eGFP, NGFR
Growth in bacteria
  Bacterial resistance: Ampicillin, 100 μg/mL
  Growth temperature: 37°C
  Growth strain: NEB Stable
  Copy number: High Copy
Gene/Insert
  Gene/Insert name: miR-425-5p Sensor
  Insert size (bp): 171
  Promoter: PGK
  Cloning method: Restriction Enzyme; 5′ cloning site NheI (not destroyed); 3′ cloning site AgeI (unknown if destroyed)
  Sequencing primers: 5′ AACAGACATACAAACTAAAG
Terms and licenses: Academic/Nonprofit Terms; Industry Terms: Not Available to Industry
How to cite: AB.pCCL.sin.cPPT.GFP.miR-425-5p.sensor.PGK.dNGFR.WPRE was a gift from Brian Brown (Addgene plasmid # 85858 ; http://n2t.net/addgene:85858 ; RRID:Addgene_85858)
