[The description below was written by a language model from this plasmid's Addgene catalogue record and pLannotate feature annotations shown in this document.]
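Description:
AB.pCCL.sin.cPPT.GFP.miR-425-5p.sensor.PGK.dNGFR.WPRE is a self-inactivating HIV-1-based lentiviral transfer vector that reports on the activity of microRNA miR-425-5p. It is maintained in E. coli as a high-copy plasmid through a ColE1/pUC-type origin and ampicillin resistance (AmpR), and also carries f1 and SV40 origins. The viral genome is transcribed from a CMV enhancer/promoter fused to a truncated 5' LTR. It contains the Ψ packaging signal with a gag fragment, the RRE for Rev-dependent export, the cPPT/CTS, a WPRE, and a ΔU3 3' LTR that inactivates LTR promoter activity after integration.

The payload is a divergent two-reporter arrangement. The annotated human PGK promoter drives a truncated NGFR (dNGFR) cell-surface marker followed by the WPRE. Immediately adjacent and in the opposite orientation, a minimal CMV promoter sits upstream of EGFP, which is terminated by its own SV40 polyadenylation signal, consistent with a bidirectional promoter design. The catalogue lists PGK as the promoter. The 171 bp miR-425-5p sensor insert is not itself annotated in the feature table. The unannotated stretch between the EGFP coding sequence and its poly(A) signal is the likely location, which would place the microRNA target sites in the GFP 3' UTR, but the record does not confirm this.

In such sensors, cells with active miR-425-5p repress GFP while dNGFR remains unaffected and serves as an internal normaliser for transduction and expression. The vector belongs to a microRNA sensor collection for assessing microRNA activity. The sequenced record (9,464 nt) is slightly shorter than the stated total size of 9,480 bp.
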