Features (pLannotate 1.2.2; 34 found; start..end, strand, type, name):
      1..720     +  CDS            EGFP: the original enhanced GFP (Yang et al., 1996) mammalian codon-optimized
    950..969     +  misc_feature   MCS (fragment): pBluescript multiple cloning site
    997..1131    -  polyA_signal   SV40 poly(A) signal: SV40 polyadenylation signal
   1154..1238    -  CDS            large T antigen (fragment): large T antigen from SV40 (simian virus 40)
   1268..1385    -  misc_feature   cPPT/CTS: central polypurine tract and central termination sequence of HIV-1
   1404..1504    -  CDS            Rev (fragment): human immunodeficiency virus 1 (HIV-1) Rev protein; rev; enhances nuclear export of unspliced and incompletely spliced viral mRNAs
   1881..2114    -  misc_feature   RRE: The Rev response element (RRE) of HIV-1 allows for Rev-dependent mRNA export from the nucleus to the cytoplasm.
   2260..2623    -  CDS            HIV-1 gag (fragment): gag protein from human immunodeficiency virus 1; gag
   2607..2732    -  misc_feature   HIV-1 Ψ: packaging signal of human immunodeficiency virus type 1
   2779..2959    -  LTR            5' LTR (truncated): truncated 5' long terminal repeat (LTR) from HIV-1
   2974..3177    -  promoter       CMV promoter: human cytomegalovirus (CMV) immediate early promoter
   3178..3557    -  enhancer       CMV enhancer: human cytomegalovirus immediate early enhancer
   3658..3676    -  promoter       T3 promoter: promoter for bacteriophage T3 RNA polymerase
   3721..3737    -  protein_bind   lac operator: The lac repressor binds to the lac operator to inhibit transcription in E. coli. This inhibition can be relieved by adding lactose or isopropyl-β-D-thiogalactopyranoside (IPTG). lac repressor encoded by lacI
   3745..3775    -  promoter       lac promoter: promoter for the E. coli lac operon
   3790..3811    -  protein_bind   CAP binding site: CAP binding activates transcription in the presence of cAMP. E. coli catabolite activator protein
   3824..3916    -  CDS            lacI (fragment): lac repressor; lacI; The lac repressor binds to the lac operator to inhibit transcription in E. coli. This inhibition can be relieved by adding lactose or isopropyl-β-D-thiogalactopyranoside (IPTG).
   4099..4687    -  rep_origin     ori: high-copy-number ColE1/pMB1/pBR322/pUC origin of replication
   4858..5718    -  CDS            AmpR: β-lactamase; bla; confers resistance to ampicillin, carbenicillin, and related antibiotics
   5719..5823    -  promoter       AmpR promoter: bla
   5876..6304    -  rep_origin     f1 ori (sequence partly withheld): f1 bacteriophage origin of replication; arrow indicates direction of (+) strand synthesis
   6309..6464    -  CDS            lacZα (fragment): LacZα fragment of β-galactosidase; lacZ fragment
   6472..6490    +  promoter       T7 promoter: promoter for bacteriophage T7 RNA polymerase
   6511..6646    -  rep_origin     SV40 ori: SV40 origin of replication
   6686..6807    -  polyA_signal   SV40 poly(A) signal: SV40 polyadenylation signal
   6879..7112    -  LTR            3' LTR (ΔU3): self-inactivating 3' long terminal repeat (LTR) from HIV-1
   7114..7182    -  CDS            nef (fragment): NEF_HV1Z2 - Experimental evidence at protein level: Swiss-Prot protein existence level 1. Extracellular Nef protein targets CD4(+) T-lymphocytes for apoptosis by interacting with CXCR4 surface receptors. From Human immunodeficiency virus type 1 group M subtype D (isolate Z2/CDC-Z34) (HIV-1).
   7199..7787    -  misc_feature   WPRE: woodchuck hepatitis virus posttranscriptional regulatory element
   7801..7819    -  misc_feature   MCS (fragment): pUC18/19 multiple cloning site
   7822..8649    -  CDS            NGFR (fragment): TNR16_HUMAN - Also known as TNFRSF16. Experimental evidence at protein level: Swiss-Prot protein existence level 1. Low affinity receptor which can bind to NGF, BDNF, NTF3, and NTF4. Forms a heterodimeric receptor with SORCS2 that binds the precursor forms of NGF, BDNF and NTF3 with high affinity, and has much lower affinity for mature NGF and BDNF (PubMed:24908487). Plays an important role in differentiation and survival of specific neuronal populations during development (By similarity). Can mediate cell survival as well as cell death of neural cells. Plays a role in the inactivation of RHOA
   8764..8788    -  misc_feature   MCS (fragment): pBluescript multiple cloning site
   8791..9301    -  promoter       hPGK promoter: human phosphoglycerate kinase 1 promoter
   9304..9327    +  misc_feature   MCS (fragment): pBluescript multiple cloning site
   9329..9367    +  promoter       minimal CMV promoter: human cytomegalovirus (CMV) immediate early promoter
>Addgene plasmid #85858 | AB.pCCL.sin.cPPT.GFP.miR-425-5p.sensor.PGK.dNGFR.WPRE | addgene full sequence | sequence record 170005 | Addgene NGS Result
ATGGTGAGCAAGGGCGAGGAGCTGTTCACCGGGGTGGTGCCCATCCTGGTCGAGCTGGACGGCGACGTAA
ACGGCCACAAGTTCAGCGTGTCCGGCGAGGGCGAGGGCGATGCCACCTACGGCAAGCTGACCCTGAAGTT
CATCTGCACCACCGGCAAGCTGCCCGTGCCCTGGCCCACCCTCGTGACCACCCTGACCTACGGCGTGCAG
TGCTTCAGCCGCTACCCCGACCACATGAAGCAGCACGACTTCTTCAAGTCCGCCATGCCCGAAGGCTACG
TCCAGGAGCGCACCATCTTCTTCAAGGACGACGGCAACTACAAGACCCGCGCCGAGGTGAAGTTCGAGGG
CGACACCCTGGTGAACCGCATCGAGCTGAAGGGCATCGACTTCAAGGAGGACGGCAACATCCTGGGGCAC
AAGCTGGAGTACAACTACAACAGCCACAACGTCTATATCATGGCCGACAAGCAGAAGAACGGCATCAAGG
TGAACTTCAAGATCCGCCACAACATCGAGGACGGCAGCGTGCAGCTCGCCGACCACTACCAGCAGAACAC
CCCCATCGGCGACGGCCCCGTGCTGCTGCCCGACAACCACTACCTGAGCACCCAGTCCGCCCTGAGCAAA
GACCCCAACGAGAAGCGCGATCACATGGTCCTGCTGGAGTTCGTGACCGCCGCCGGGATCACTCTCGGCA
TGGACGAGCTGTACAAGTAAAGCGGCCGCGTCGAGAGATGGGGGAGGCTAACTGAGCTAGCCGACCTTAA
CTGGGGAGTACTGGTCGACGTAGCCAACGGGAGTGATCGTGTCATTCAACGGGAGTGATCGTGTCATTCA
ACGGGAGTGATCGTGTCATTCAACGGGAGTGATCGTGTCATTCAACGGGAGTGATCGTGTCATTCAACGG
GAGTGATCGTGTCATTACCGGTACTAGCTTAGTCATGCACCGGGCTGCAGGAATTCGATGACAGGCGCAG
CTTCCGAGGGATTTGAGATCCAGACATGATAAGATACATTGATGAGTTTGGACAAACCAAAACTAGAATG
CAGTGAAAAAAATGCCTTATTTGTGAAATTTGTGATGCTATTGCCTTATTTGTAACCATTATAAGCTGCA
ATAAACAAGTTAACAACAACAATTGCATTCATTTTATGTTTCAGGTTCAGGGGGAGGTGTGGGAGGTTTT
TTAAAGCAAGTAAAACCTCTACAAATGTGGTATGGCTGATTATGATCAGATCTCTCGAGGCTAGTCTCGT
GATCGATAAAATTTTGAATTTTTGTAATTTGTTTTTGTAATTCTTTAGTTTGTATGTCTGTTGCTATTAT
GTCTACTATTCTTTCCCCTGCACTGTACCCCCCAATCCCCCCTTTTCTTTTAAAAGTTAACCGATACCGT
CGAGATCCGTTCACTAATCGAATGGATCTGTCTCTGTCTCTCTCTCCACCTTCTTCTTCTATTCCTTCGG
GCCTGTCGGGTCCCCTCGGGGTTGGGAGGTGGGTCTGAAACGATAATGGTGAATATCCCTGCCTAACTCT
ATTCACTATAGAAAGTACAGCAAAAACTATTCTTAAACCTACCAAGCCTCCTACTATCATTATGAATAAT
TTTATATACCACAGCCAATTTGTTATGTTAAACCAATTCCACAAACTTGCCCATTTATCTAATTCCAATA
ATTCTTGTTCATTCTTTTCTTGCTGGTTTTGCGATTCTTCAATTAAGGAGTGTATTAAGCTTGTGTAATT
GTTAATTTCTCTGTCCCACTCCATCCAGGTCGTGTGATTCCAAATCTGTTCCAGAGATTTATTACTCCAA
CTAGCATTCCAAGGCACAGCAGTGGTGCAAATGAGTTTTCCAGAGCAACCCCAAATCCCCAGGAGCTGTT
GATCCTTTAGGTATCTTTCCACAGCCAGGATTCTTGCCTGGAGCTGCTTGATGCCCCAGACTGTGAGTTG
CAACAGATGCTGTTGCGCCTCAATAGCCCTCAGCAAATTGTTCTGCTGCTGCACTATACCAGACAATAAT
TGTCTGGCCTGTACCGTCAGCGTCATTGACGCTGCGCCCATAGTGCTTCCTGCTGCTCCCAAGAACCCAA
GGAACAAAGCTCCTATTCCCACTGCTCTTTTTTCTCTCTGCACCACTCTTCTCTTTGCCTTGGTGGGTGC
TACTCCTAATGGTTCAATTTTTACTACTTTATATTTATATAATTCACTTCTCCAATTGTCCCTCATATCT
CCTCCTCCAGGTCTGAAGATCAGCGGCCGCTTGCTGTGCGGTGGTCTTACTTTTGTTTTGCTCTTCCTCT
ATCTTGTCTAAAGCTTCCTTGGTGTCTTTTATCTCTATCCTTTGATGCACACAATAGAGGGTTGCTACTG
TATTATATAATGATCTAAGTTCTTCTGATCCTGTCTGAAGGGATGGTTGTAGCTGTCCCAGTATTTGTCT
ACAGCCTTCTGATGTTTCTAACAGGCCAGGATTAACTGCGAATCGTTCTAGCTCCCTGCTTGCCCATACT
ATATGTTTTAATTTATATTTTTTCTTTCCCCCTGGCCTTAACCGAATTTTTTCCCATCGCGATCTAATTC
TCCCCCGCTTAATACTGACGCTCTCGCACCCATCTCTCTCCTTCTAGCCTCCGCTAGTCAAAATTTTTGG
CGTACTCACCAGTCGCCGCCCCTCGCCTCTTGCCGTGCGCGCTTCAGCAAGCCGAGTCCTGCGTCGAGAG
AGCTCCTCTGGTTTCCCTTTCGCTTTCAAGTCCCTGTTCGGGCGCCACTGCTAGAGATTTTCCACACTGA
CTAAAAGGGTCTGAGGGATCTCTAGTTACCAGAGTCACACAACAGACGGGCACACACTACTTGAAGCACT
CAAGGCAAGCTTTATTGAGGCTTAAGCAGTGGGTTCCCTAGTTAGCCAGAGAGCTCCCAGGCTCAGATCT
GGTCTAACCAGAGAGACCCCGGTTCACTAAACGAGCTCTGCTTATATAGACCTCCCACCGTACACGCCTA
CCGCCCATTTGCGTCAATGGGGCGGAGTTGTTACGACATTTTGGAAAGTCCCGTTGATTTTGGTGCCAAA
ACAAACTCCCATTGACGTCAATGGGGTGGAGACTTGGAAATCCCCGTGAGTCAAACCGCTATCCACGCCC
ATTGATGTACTGCCAAAACCGCATCACCATGGTAATAGCGATGACTAATACGTAGATGTACTGCCAAGTA
GGAAAGTCCCATAAGGTCATGTACTGGGCATAATGCCAGGCGGGCCATTTACCGTCATTGACGTCAATAG
GGGGCGTACTTGGCATATGATACACTTGATGTACTGCCAAGTGGGCAGTTTACCGTAAATACTCCACCCA
TTGACGTCAATGGAAAGTCCCTATTGGCGTTACTATGGGAACATACGTCATTATTGACGTCAATGGGCGG
GGGTCGTTGGGCGGTCAGCCAGGCGGGCCATTTACCGTAAGTTATGTAACGCGGAACTCCATATATGGGC
TATGAACTAATGACCCCGTAATTGATTACTATTAATAACTAGTCAATAATCAATGTCAACATGGCGGTAA
TGTTGGACATGAGCCAATATAAATGTACATATTATGATATGGATACAACGTATGCAATGGCCAAGCTTGC
AGCTCCAGCTTTTGTTCCCTTTAGTGAGGGTTAATTGCGCGCTTGGCGTAATCATGGTCATAGCTGTTTC
CTGTGTGAAATTGTTATCCGCTCACAATTCCACACAACATACGAGCCGGAAGCATAAAGTGTAAAGCCTG
GGGTGCCTAATGAGTGAGCTAACTCACATTAATTGCGTTGCGCTCACTGCCCGCTTTCCAGTCGGGAAAC
CTGTCGTGCCAGCTGCATTAATGAATCGGCCAACGCGCGGGGAGAGGCGGTTTGCGTATTGGGCGCTCTT
CCGCTTCCTCGCTCACTGACTCGCTGCGCTCGGTCGTTCGGCTGCGGCGAGCGGTATCAGCTCACTCAAA
GGCGGTAATACGGTTATCCACAGAATCAGGGGATAACGCAGGAAAGAACATGTGAGCAAAAGGCCAGCAA
AAGGCCAGGAACCGTAAAAAGGCCGCGTTGCTGGCGTTTTTCCATAGGCTCCGCCCCCCTGACGAGCATC
ACAAAAATCGACGCTCAAGTCAGAGGTGGCGAAACCCGACAGGACTATAAAGATACCAGGCGTTTCCCCC
TGGAAGCTCCCTCGTGCGCTCTCCTGTTCCGACCCTGCCGCTTACCGGATACCTGTCCGCCTTTCTCCCT
TCGGGAAGCGTGGCGCTTTCTCATAGCTCACGCTGTAGGTATCTCAGTTCGGTGTAGGTCGTTCGCTCCA
AGCTGGGCTGTGTGCACGAACCCCCCGTTCAGCCCGACCGCTGCGCCTTATCCGGTAACTATCGTCTTGA
GTCCAACCCGGTAAGACACGACTTATCGCCACTGGCAGCAGCCACTGGTAACAGGATTAGCAGAGCGAGG
TATGTAGGCGGTGCTACAGAGTTCTTGAAGTGGTGGCCTAACTACGGCTACACTAGAAGAACAGTATTTG
GTATCTGCGCTCTGCTGAAGCCAGTTACCTTCGGAAAAAGAGTTGGTAGCTCTTGATCCGGCAAACAAAC
CACCGCTGGTAGCGGTGGTTTTTTTGTTTGCAAGCAGCAGATTACGCGCAGAAAAAAAGGATCTCAAGAA
GATCCTTTGATCTTTTCTACGGGGTCTGACGCTCAGTGGAACGAAAACTCACGTTAAGGGATTTTGGTCA
TGAGATTATCAAAAAGGATCTTCACCTAGATCCTTTTAAATTAAAAATGAAGTTTTAAATCAATCTAAAG
TATATATGAGTAAACTTGGTCTGACAGTTACCAATGCTTAATCAGTGAGGCACCTATCTCAGCGATCTGT
CTATTTCGTTCATCCATAGTTGCCTGACTCCCCGTCGTGTAGATAACTACGATACGGGAGGGCTTACCAT
CTGGCCCCAGTGCTGCAATGATACCGCGAGACCCACGCTCACCGGCTCCAGATTTATCAGCAATAAACCA
GCCAGCCGGAAGGGCCGAGCGCAGAAGTGGTCCTGCAACTTTATCCGCCTCCATCCAGTCTATTAATTGT
TGCCGGGAAGCTAGAGTAAGTAGTTCGCCAGTTAATAGTTTGCGCAACGTTGTTGCCATTGCTACAGGCA
TCGTGGTGTCACGCTCGTCGTTTGGTATGGCTTCATTCAGCTCCGGTTCCCAACGATCAAGGCGAGTTAC
ATGATCCCCCATGTTGTGCAAAAAAGCGGTTAGCTCCTTCGGTCCTCCGATCGTTGTCAGAAGTAAGTTG
GCCGCAGTGTTATCACTCATGGTTATGGCAGCACTGCATAATTCTCTTACTGTCATGCCATCCGTAAGAT
GCTTTTCTGTGACTGGTGAGTACTCAACCAAGTCATTCTGAGAATAGTGTATGCGGCGACCGAGTTGCTC
TTGCCCGGCGTCAATACGGGATAATACCGCGCCACATAGCAGAACTTTAAAAGTGCTCATCATTGGAAAA
CGTTCTTCGGGGCGAAAACTCTCAAGGATCTTACCGCTGTTGAGATCCAGTTCGATGTAACCCACTCGTG
CACCCAACTGATCTTCAGCATCTTTTACTTTCACCAGCGTTTCTGGGTGAGCAAAAACAGGAAGGCAAAA
TGCCGCAAAAAAGGGAATAAGGGCGACACGGAAATGTTGAATACTCATACTCTTCCTTTTTCAATATTAT
TGAAGCATTTATCAGGGTTATTGTCTCATGAGCGGATACATATTTGAATGTATTTAGAAAAATAAACAAA
TAGGGGTTCCGCGCACATTTCCCCGAAAAGTGCCACCTAAATTGTAAGCGTTAATATTTTGTTAAAATTC
GCGTTAAATTTTTGTTAAATCAGCTCATTTTTTAACCAATAGGCCGAAATCGGCAAAATCCCTTATAAAT
CAAAAGAATAGACCGAGATAGGGT
[37 nt withheld, positions 5975-6011]
AAAGAACGTGGACTCCAACGTCAAAGG
[49 nt withheld, positions 6039-6087]
T
[91 nt withheld, positions 6089-6179]
G
[124 nt withheld, positions 6181-6304]
CCCATTCGCCATTCAGGCTGCGCAACTGTTGGGAAGGGCGATCGGTGCGGGCCTCTTCGCTATTACGCCA
GCTGGCGAAAGGGGGATGTGCTGCAAGGCGATTAAGTTGGGTAACGCCAGGGTTTTCCCAGTCACGACGT
TGTAAAACGACGGCCAGTGAGCGCGCGTAATACGACTCACTATAGGGCGAATTGGGTACGTCCCTAGGCC
TCCAAAAAAGCCTCCTCACTACTTCTGGAATAGCTCAGAGGCCGAGGCGGCCTCGGCCTCTGCATAAATA
AAAAAAATTAGTCAGCCATGGGGCGGAGAATGGGCGGAACTGGGCGGAGTTAGGGGCGGGATGGGCGGAG
TTAGGGGCGGGATAGCTAGAGCCAGACATGATAAGATACATTGATGAGTTTGGACAAACCACAACTAGAA
TGCAGTGAAAAAAATGCTTTATTTGTGAAATTTGTGATGCTATTGCTTTATTTGTAACCATTATAAGCTG
CAATAAACAAGTTCCTCTCACTCTCTGATATTCATTTCTTTGCAAGTTATAAATACTGAATAATAAGATG
ACATGAACTACTACTGCTAGAGATTTTCCACACTGACTAAAAGGGTCTGAGGGATCTCTAGTTACCAGAG
TCACACAACAGACGGGCACACACTACTTGAAGCACTCAAGGCAAGCTTTATTGAGGCTTAAGCAGTGGGT
TCCCTAGTTAGCCAGAGAGCTCCCAGGCTCAGATCTGGTCTAACCAGAGAGACCCAGTACAAGCAAAAAG
CAGATCTTGTCTTCGTTGGGAGTGAATTAGCCCTTCCAGTCCCCCCTTTTCTTTTAAAAAGTGGCTAAGA
TCTACAGCTGCCTTGTAAGTCATTGGTCTTAAAGGTACCGAGCTCGAATTCCAGGCGGGGAGGCGGCCCA
AAGGGAGATCCGACTCGTCTGAGGGCGAAGGCGAAGACGCGGAAGAGGCCGCAGAGCCGGCAGCAGGCCG
CGGGAAGGAAGGTCCGCTGGATTGAGGGCCGAAGGGACGTAGCAGAAGGACGTCCCGCGCAGAATCCAGG
TGGCAACACAGGCGAGCAGCCATGGAAAGGACGTCAGCTTCCCCGACAACACCACGGAATTGTCAGTGCC
CAACAGCCGAGCCCCTGTCCAGCAGCGGGCAAGGCAGGCGGCGATGAGTTCCGCCGTGGCAATAGGGAGG
GGGAAAGCGAAAGTCCCGGAAAGGAGCTGACAGGTGGTGGCAATGCCCCAACCAGTGGGGGTTGCGTCAG
CAAACACAGTGCACACCACGCCACGTTGCCTGACAACGGGCCACAACTCCTCATAAAGAGACAGCAACCA
GGATTTATACAAGGAGGAGAAAATGAAAGCCATACGGGAAGCAATAGCATGATACAAAGGCATTAAAGCA
GCGTATCCACATAGCGTAAAAGGAGCAACATAGTTAAGAATACCAGTCAATCTTTCACAAATTTTGTAAT
CCAGAGGTTGATTGTCGACTCTAGACTCGACTCTAGAGGATCCCCCTGTTCCACCTCTTGAAGGCTATGT
AGGCCACAAGGCCCACAACCACAGCAGCCAGGATGGAGCAATAGACAGGGATGAGGTTGTCGGTGGTGCC
TCGGGTCACCACGGGCTGGGAGCTGCCCATCACTGTGGTCACCACACCTGCCACCGTGCTGGCTATGAGG
TCTTGTTCTGGAGGTGCCTCAGGCTCCTGGGTGCTGGGGGCTGTGCTGTCCGAGCCCTCTGGGGGTGTGG
ACCGTGTAATCCAACGGCCAGGGATCTCCTCGCACTCGGCGTCGGCCCAGCGTGTGCACTCGCGGAGCTG
GCGCTCGGTGTCCTCGCACACGGTGCAGGGCAGGCACGGGTCCACGTGGTTGGCCTCGTCGGAATACGTG
CCGTCGGGGCACTCCTCGCACACGGTGTTCTGCTTGTCCTGGCAGGAGAACACGAGGCCCGAGCCCGCCT
CGCACACGCGGCACGCCTCGCAGCGCCCAGTCGTCTCATCCTGGTAGTAGCCGTAGGCGCAGCGGCACAC
GGCGTCGTCGGCCTCCACGCACGGCGCCGACATGCTCTGGAGCCCCACGCACTCGGTGCACGGCTTGCAC
GGCTCGGTCGCGCTCACCACGTCGGAGAACGTCACGCTGTCCAGGCAGGGCTCACACACGGTCTGGTTGG
CTCCACAAGGCTGGGCCACACCCTCGCCCAGGTTGCAGGCTTTGCAGCACTCACCGCTGTGTGTGTACAG
GCCTGTGGGGCATGCCTCCTTGGCACCTCCAAGGGACACCCCCAGAAGCAGCAACAGCAGCAGGCGCGGC
CCGTCCATGGCGCGGCCGGTGGCACCTGCCCCCATCGCCCGCCTCCCGCGGCAGCGCTCGACTTCCAGCT
CGGTCCGCTTTGCGGACTGATGGGGCTGCGCTGCGCTGCGCTCCAGCGCCCCCCCTGCCCGCCGGAGCTG
GCCGCGGCCCGAATTCCTGCAGCCCGGGGGATCCCCCTGGGGAGAGAGGTCGGTGATTCGGTCAACGAGG
GAGCCGACTGCCGACGTGCGCTCCGGAGGCTTGCAGAATGCGGAACACCGCGCGGGCAGGAACAGGGCCC
ACACTACCGCCCCACACCCCGCCTCCCGCACCGCCCCTTCCCGGCCGCTGCTCTCGGCGCGCCCTGCTGA
GCAGCCGCTATTGGCCACAGCCCATCGCGGTCGGCGCGCTGCCATTGCTCCCTGGCGCTGTCCGTCTGCG
AGGGTACTAGTGAGACGTGCGGCTTCCGTTTGTCACGTCCGGCACGCCGCGAACCGCAAGGAACCTTCCC
GACTTAGGGGCGGAGCAGGAAGCGTCGCCGGGGGGCCCACAAGGGTAGCGGCGAAGATCCGGGTGACGCT
GCGAACGGACGTGAAGAATGTGCGAGACCCAGGGTCGGCGCCGCTGCGTTTCCCGGAACCACGCCCAGAG
CAGCCGCGTCCCTGCGCAAACCCAGGGCTGCCTTGGAAAAGGCGCAACCCCAACCCCGTGGAATTCGATA
TCAAGCTTCTCGAGGGTAGGCGTGTACGGTGGGAGGCCTATATAAGCAGAGCTCGTTTAGTGAACCGTCA
GATCGCCTGGAGACGCCATCCACGCTGTTTTGACCTCCATAGAAGACACCGGGACCGATCCAGCCTCCGC
GGAATTCACC
