>Addgene plasmid #85858 | AB.pCCL.sin.cPPT.GFP.miR-425-5p.sensor.PGK.dNGFR.WPRE | depositor partial sequence | sequence record 167158 | AB.pCCL.sin.cPPT.GFP.miR-425-5p.sensor.PGK.dNGFR.WPRE sequence 938 bps
TATCGATCACGAGACTAGCCTCGAGAGATCTGATCATAATCAGCCATACCACATTTGTAGAGGTTTTACT
TGCTTTAAAAAACCTCCCACACCTCCCCCTGAACCTGAAACATAAAATGAATGCAATTGTTGTTGTTAAC
TTGTTTATTGCAGCTTATAATGGTTACAAATAAGGCAATAGCATCACAAATTTCACAAATAAGGCATTTT
TTTCACTGCATTCTAGTTTTGGTTTGTCCAAACTCATCAATGTATCTTATCATGTCTGGATCTCAAATCC
CTCGGAAGCTGCGCCTGTCATCGAATTCCTGCAGCCCGGTGCATGACTAAGCTAGTACCGGTAATGACAC
GATCACTCCCGTTGAATGACACGATCACTCCCGTTGAATGACACGATCACTCCCGTTGAATGACACGATC
ACTCCCGTTGAATGACACGATCACTCCCGTTGAATGACACGATCACTCCCGTTGGCTACGTCGACCAGTA
CTCCCCAGTTAAGGTCGGCTAGCTCAGTTAGCCTCCCCCATCTCTCGACGCGGCCGCTTTACTTGTACAG
CTCGTCCATGCCGAGAGTGATCCCGGCGGCGGTCACGAACTCCAGCAGGACCATGTGATCGCGCTTCTCG
TTGGGGTCTTTGCTCAGGGCGGACTGGGTGCTCAGGTAGTGGTTGTCGGGCAGCAGCACGGGGCCGTCGC
CGATGGGGGTGTTCTGCTGGTAGTGGTCGGCGAGCTGCACGCTGCCGTCCTCGATGTTGTGGCGGATCTT
GAAGTTCACCTTGATGCCGTTCTTCTGCTTGTCGGCCATGATATAGACGTTGTGGCTGTTGTAGTTGTAC
TCCAGCTTGTGCCCCAGGATGTTGCCGTCCTCCTTGAAGTCGATGCCCTTCAGCTCGATGCGGTTCACCA
GGGTGTCGCCCTCGAACTTCACCTCGGC
